Addgene plasmid #84142: pFGC5941-PacI-ath-STTM775
Purpose: target miRNA775 for destruction in Arabidopsis thaliana
Depositing lab: Guiliang Tang. Depositing organization: Michigan Technological University. Publication: Construction of short tandem target mimic (STTM) to block the functions of plant and animal microRNAs. Tang G, Yan J, Gu Y, Qiao M, Fan R, Mao Y, Tang X. Methods. 2012 Oct;58(2):118-25. doi: 10.1016/j.ymeth.2012.10.006. Epub 2012 Oct 23. PubMed 23098881.
Backbone
  Vector backbone: pFGC5941-PacI
  Backbone manufacturer: Guiliang Tang (Addgene plasmid # 44182)
  Backbone size w/o insert (bp): 8608
  Vector type: Plant Expression
  Selectable markers: Basta
Growth in bacteria
  Bacterial resistance: Chloramphenicol and Kanamycin, 25 & 50 μg/mL
  Growth temperature: 37°C
  Growth strain: DH5alpha
  Copy number: High Copy
Gene/Insert
  Gene/Insert name: STTM775
  Species: A. thaliana (mustard weed)
  Insert size (bp): 2846
  Promoter: 2x35S
  Cloning method: Restriction Enzyme; 5′ cloning site PacI (not destroyed); 3′ cloning site PacI (not destroyed)
  Sequencing primers: 5′ CACTATCCTTCGCAAGACCCTTCC; 3′ CAACACATGAGCGAAACCCTATAA
Terms and licenses: Academic/Nonprofit Terms; Industry Terms: Not Available to Industry
Depositor comments: The insert within this plasmid contains a 2x35S promoter, STTM, T35S and CmR.
How to cite: pFGC5941-PacI-ath-STTM775 was a gift from Guiliang Tang (Addgene plasmid # 84142 ; http://n2t.net/addgene:84142 ; RRID:Addgene_84142)
