[The description below was written by a language model from this plasmid's Addgene catalogue record and pLannotate feature annotations shown in this document.]
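Description:
pFGC5941-PacI-ath-STTM775 is a plant expression binary vector for Agrobacterium-mediated transformation, built on the pFGC5941-PacI backbone and designed to target miR775 for destruction in Arabidopsis thaliana. The backbone carries the usual binary-vector replication set: a ColE1/pBR322-type origin with the bom mobilisation region for propagation in E. coli, and the pVS1 oriV with RepA and StaA for replication and stable maintenance in Agrobacterium. A kanamycin resistance gene sits outside the T-DNA. Nopaline-type left and right border repeats define the region transferred to the plant genome.

The payload is a cassette of about 2.8 kb inserted at a PacI site that is retained on both sides. According to the depositor it consists of a 2x35S promoter, the short tandem target mimic (STTM), the CaMV 35S terminator and a chloramphenicol resistance gene. The feature table agrees with this. It shows an enhanced CaMV 35S promoter spanning the numbering origin of the circular sequence, followed by an unannotated stretch that presumably holds the STTM, then the CaMV poly(A) signal and a reverse-oriented CmR gene. An STTM transcript generally carries two non-cleavable miRNA binding sites joined by a short spacer, which sequester the cognate miRNA and trigger its degradation. The chloramphenicol marker travels with the cassette, so bacteria are selected on both chloramphenicol and kanamycin. Also within the T-DNA is a bar gene under the mannopine synthase promoter and terminator, conferring Basta (phosphinothricin) resistance for selecting transgenic plants. An OCS terminator remaining from the parent vector lies downstream of the insert. The construct is used to generate Arabidopsis lines with miR775 function blocked, for loss-of-function analysis.
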