Features (pLannotate 1.2.2; 27 found; start..end, strand, type, name):
      1..346     +  promoter       CaMV 35S promoter: strong constitutive promoter from cauliflower mosaic virus
    298..344     +  promoter       minimal CaMV 35S promoter: minimal 35S promoter from cauliflower mosaic virus
    507..683     +  polyA_signal   CaMV poly(A) signal: cauliflower mosaic virus polyadenylation signal
   1245..1263    -  promoter       SP6 promoter: promoter for bacteriophage SP6 RNA polymerase
   1328..1987    -  CDS            CmR: chloramphenicol acetyltransferase; cat; confers resistance to chloramphenicol
   1988..2024    -  promoter       cat promoter (fragment): promoter of the E. coli cat gene encoding chloramphenicol acetyltransferase
   2024..2052    -  promoter       tet promoter: E. coli promoter for tetracycline efflux protein gene
   2114..2282    -  rep_origin     ori (fragment): high-copy-number ColE1/pMB1/pBR322/pUC origin of replication
   2314..3021    +  terminator     OCS terminator: octopine synthase terminator
   3022..3042    +  misc_feature   MCS (fragment): pUC18/19 multiple cloning site
   3045..3199    +  CDS            lacZα (fragment): LacZα fragment of β-galactosidase; lacZ fragment
   3265..3289    +  misc_feature   RB T-DNA repeat: right border repeat from nopaline C58 T-DNA
   3629..4030    +  CDS            Y4CG_SINFN (fragment): Protein inferred from homology: Swiss-Prot protein existence level 3. From Sinorhizobium fredii (strain NBRC 101917 / NGR234).
   4590..5219    +  CDS            pVS1 StaA: stability protein from the Pseudomonas plasmid pVS1 (Heeb et al., 2000)
   5648..6721    +  CDS            pVS1 RepA: replication protein from the Pseudomonas plasmid pVS1 (Heeb et al., 2000)
   6787..6981    +  rep_origin     pVS1 oriV: origin of replication for the Pseudomonas plasmid pVS1 (Heeb et al., 2000)
   7184..7223    +  CDS            rop (fragment): Rop protein, which maintains plasmids at low copy number; rop
   7325..7465    +  misc_feature   bom: basis of mobility region from pBR322
   7651..8239    -  rep_origin     ori: high-copy-number ColE1/pMB1/pBR322/pUC origin of replication
   8326..9120    -  CDS            KanR: aminoglycoside phosphotransferase; aphA-3; confers resistance to kanamycin
   9545..9569    +  misc_feature   LB T-DNA repeat: left border repeat from nopaline C58 T-DNA
   9655..9907    -  terminator     MAS terminator: mannopine synthase terminator
   9920..10468   -  CDS            bar: PAT_STRHY - Experimental evidence at protein level: Swiss-Prot protein existence level 1. Inactivates phosphinothricin (PPT) by transfer of an acetyl group from acetyl CoA. Can also acetylate demethylphosphinothricin but not PTT or glutamate. This enzyme is an effector of phosphinothricin tripeptide (PTT or bialaphos) resistance. From Streptomyces hygroscopicus. Introduced by genetic manipulation and expressed in glufosinate-tolerant maize by Dekalb Genetics.
  10474..10854   -  promoter       MAS promoter: mannopine synthase promoter (Velten et al., 1984)
  10900..10941   -  rep_origin     ori (fragment): high-copy-number ColE1/pMB1/pBR322/pUC origin of replication
  11046..11064   +  promoter       T7 promoter: promoter for bacteriophage T7 RNA polymerase
  11085..11132   +  promoter       CaMV 35S promoter (enhanced) (fragment): cauliflower mosaic virus 35S promoter with a duplicated enhancer region
>Addgene plasmid #84142 | pFGC5941-PacI-ath-STTM775 | addgene full sequence | sequence record 167582 | Addgene NGS Result
TGAGACTTTTCAACAAAGGGTAATTTCGGGAAACCTCCTCGGATTCCATTGCCCAGCTATCTGTCACTTC
ATCGAAAGGACAGTGGAAAAGGAAGGTGGCTCCTACAAATGCCATCATTGCGATAAAGGAAAGGCTATCA
TTCAAGATGCCTCTGCCGACAGTGGTCCCAAAGATGGACCCCCACCCACGAGGAGCATCGTGGGAAAAGA
AGACGTTCCAACCACGTCTTCAAAGCAAGTGGATTGATGTGACATCTCCACTGACATAAGGGATGACGCA
CAACCCCACTATCCTTCGCAAGACCCTTCCTCTATATAAGGAAGTTCATTTCATTTGGAGAGGACAGCCC
AAGCTTTGGCACTGCTAGCTAACATCGAAAAGTTGTTGTTGTTATGGTCTAATTTAAATATGGTCTAAAG
AAGAAGAATTGGCACTGCTCTAAGACATCGAAGAATTCGGTACGCTGAAATCACCAGTCTCTCTCTACAA
ATCTATCTCTCTCTATTTTCTCCATAAATAATGTGTGAGTAGTTTCCCGATAAGGGAAATTAGGGTTCTT
ATAGGGTTTCGCTCATGTGTTGAGCATATAAGAAACCCTTAGTATGTATTTGTATTTGTAAAATACTTCT
ATCAATAAAATTTCTAATTCCTAAAACCAAAATCTAGTACTAAAATCCAGATCTCCTAAAGTCCCTATAG
ATCATTGTCGTGAATATAAACCAGACACGGGACGACTAGACCTGGAGCCCAGACGCCGTTCGAAGCTAGA
AGTACCGCTTAGGCAGGAGGCCGTTAGGGAAAAGATGCTAAGGCAGGGTTGGTTACGTTGACTCCCCCGT
AGGTTTGGTTTAAATATGATGAAGTGGACGGAAGGAAGGAGGAAGACAAGGAAGGATAAGGTTGCAGGCC
CTGTGCAAGGTAAGAAGATGGAAATTTGATAGAGGTACGCTACTATACTTATACTATACGCTAAGGGAAT
GATTGTATTTATACCCTATACCCCCTAATAACCCCTTATCAATTTAAGAAATAATCCGCATAAGCCCCCG
CTTAAAAATTGGTATCAGAGCCATGAATAGGTCTATGACCAAAACTCAAGAGGATAAAACCTCACCAAAA
TACGAAAGAGTCCTTAACTCTAAAGATAAAAGATCTTTCAAGATCAAAACTAGTTCCCTCACACCGGTGA
CGGGGATCGCATGCGACCTCTAGACCATCACATTGGAGCTTCAGCTGCTCGAGTTCTATAGTGTCACCTA
AATCGTATGTGTATGATACATAAGGTTATGTATTAATTGTAGCCGCGTTCTTACGTCGACGTACCAATTA
CGCCCCGCCCTGTCACTCATCGCAGTACTGTTGTAATTCATTAAGCATTCTGCCGACATGGAAGCCATCA
CAAACGGCATGATGAACCTGAATCGCCAGCGGCATCAGCACCTTGTCGCCTTGCGTATAATATTTGCCCA
TGGTGAAAACGGGGGCGAAGAAGTTGTCCATATTGGCCACGTTTAAATCAAAACTGGTGAAACTCACCCA
GGGATTGGCTGAGACGAAAAACATATTCTCAATAAACCCTTTAGGGAAATAGGCCAGGTTTTCACCGTAA
CACGCCACATCTTGCGAATATATGTGTAGAAACTGCCGGAAATCGTCGTGGTATTCACTCCAGAGCGATG
AAAACGTTTCAGTTTGCTCATGGAAAACGGTGTAACAAGGGTGAACACTATCCCATATTACCAGCTCACC
GTCTTTCATTGCCATACGGAACTCCGGATGAGCATTCATCAGGCGGGCAAGAATGTGAATAAAGGCCGGA
TAAAACTTGTGCTTATTTTTCTTTACGGTCTTTAAAAAGGCCGTAATATCCAGCTGAACGGTCTGGTTAT
AGGTACATTGAGCAACTGACTGAAATGCCTCAAAATGTTCTTTACGATGCCATTGGGATATATCAACGGT
GGTATATCCAGTGATTTCTTTCTCCATTTTAGCTTCCTTAGCTCCTGAAAATCTCGATAACTCATTAAAG
CTTATCGACGATAAGCTGTCAAACATGAGAATTTAGCCCGCCTAATGAGCGGGCTTTTTGTTGTGATCCG
CGTTGCTGGCGTTTTTCCATAGGCTCCGCCCCCCTGACGAGCATCACAAAAATCGACGCTCAAGTCAGAG
GTGGCGAAACCCGACAGGACTATAAAGATACCAGGCGTTTCCCCCCTGGAAGCTCCCTCGTGCGCTCTCC
TGTTCCGACCCTGCCGTTTACCGGATACCTGTCCGCCTTTCTTAATTAAGACCCGGGACTAGTCCCTAGA
GTCCTGCTTTAATGAGATATGCGAGACGCCTATGATCGCATGATATTTGCTTTCAATTCTGTTGTGCACG
TTGTAAAAAACCTGAGCATGTGTAGCTCAGATCCTTACCGCCGGTTTCGGTTCATTCTAATGAATATATC
ACCCGTTACTATCGTATTTTTATGAATAATATTCTCCGTTCAATTTACTGATTGTACCCTACTACTTATA
TGTACAATATTAAAATGAAAACAATATATTGTGCTGAATAGGTTTATAGCGACATCTATGATAGAGCGCC
ACAATAACAAACAATTGCGTTTTATTATTACAAATCCAATTTTAAAAAAAGCGGCAGAACCGGTCAAACC
TAAAAGACTGATTACATAAATCTTATTCAAATTTCAAAAGTGCCCCAGGGGCTAGTATCTACGACACACC
GAGCGGCGAACTAATAACGCTCACTGAAGGGAACTCCGGTTCCCCGCCGGCGCGCATGGGTGAGATTCCT
TGAAGTTGAGTATTGGCCGTCCGCTCTACCGAAAGTTACGGGCACCATTCAACCCGGTCCAGCACGGCGG
CCGGGTAACCGACTTGCTGCCCCGAGAATTATGCAGCATTTTTTTGGTGTATGTGGGCCCCAAATGAAGT
GCAGGTCAAACCTTGACAGTGACGACAAATCGTTGGGCGGGTCCAGGGCGAATTTTGCGACAACATGTCG
AGGCTCAGCAGGACCTGCAGGCATGCAAGCTTGGCACTGGCCGTCGTTTTACAACGTCGTGACTGGGAAA
ACCCTGGCGTTACCCAACTTAATCGCCTTGCAGCACATCCCCCTTTCGCCAGCTGGCGTAATAGCGAAGA
GGCCCGCACCGATCGCCCTTCCCAACAGTTGCGCAGCCTGAATGGCGAATGCTAGAGCAGCTTGAGCTTG
GATCAGATTGTCGTTTCCCGCCTTCAGTTTAAACTATCAGTGTTTGACAGGATATATTGGCGGGTAAACC
TAAGAGAAAAGAGCGTTTATTAGAATAATCGGATATTTAAAAGGGCGTGAAAAGGTTTATCCGTTCGTCC
ATTTGTATGTGCATGCCAACCACAGGGTTCCCCTCGGGATCAAAGTACTTTGATCCAACCCCTCCGCTGC
TATAGTGCAGTCGGCTTCTGACGTTCAGTGCAGCCGTCTTCTGAAAACGACATGTCGCACAAGTCCTAAG
TTACGCGACAGGCTGCCGCCCTGCCCTTTTCCTGGCGTTTTCTTGTCGCGTGTTTTAGTCGCATAAAGTA
GAATACTTGCGACTAGAACCGGAGACATTACGCCATGAACAAGAGCGCCGCCGCTGGCCTGCTGGGCTAT
GCCCGCGTCAGCACCGACGACCAGGACTTGACCAACCAACGGGCCGAACTGCACGCGGCCGGCTGCACCA
AGCTGTTTTCCGAGAAGATCACCGGCACCAGGCGCGACCGCCCGGAGCTGGCCAGGATGCTTGACCACCT
ACGCCCTGGCGACGTTGTGACAGTGACCAGGCTAGACCGCCTGGCCCGCAGCACCCGCGACCTACTGGAC
ATTGCCGAGCGCATCCAGGAGGCCGGCGCGGGCCTGCGTAGCCTGGCAGAGCCGTGGGCCGACACCACCA
CGCCGGCCGGCCGCATGGTGTTGACCGTGTTCGCCGGCATTGCCGAGTTCGAGCGTTCCCTAATCATCGA
CCGCACCCGGAGCGGGCGCGAGGCCGCCAAGGCCCGAGGCGTGAAGTTTGGCCCCCGCCCTACCCTCACC
CCGGCACAGATCGCGCACGCCCGCGAGCTGATCGACCAGGAAGGCCGCACCGTGAAAGAGGCGGCTGCAC
TGCTTGGCGTGCATCGCTCGACCCTGTACCGCGCACTTGAGCGCAGCGAGGAAGTGACGCCCACCGAGGC
CAGGCGGCGCGGTGCCTTCCGTGAGGACGCATTGACCGAGGCCGACGCCCTGGCGGCCGCCGAGAATGAA
CGCCAAGAGGAACAAGCATGAAACCGCACCAGGACGGCCAGGACGAACCGTTTTTCATTACCGAAGAGAT
CGAGGCGGAGATGATCGCGGCCGGGTACGTGTTCGAGCCGCCCGCGCACGTCTCAACCGTGCGGCTGCAT
GAAATCCTGGCCGGTTTGTCTGATGCCAAGCTGGCGGCCTGGCCGGCCAGCTTGGCCGCTGAAGAAACCG
AGCGCCGCCGTCTAAAAAGGTGATGTGTATTTGAGTAAAACAGCTTGCGTCATGCGGTCGCTGCGTATAT
GATGCGATGAGTAAATAAACAAATACGCAAGGGGAACGCATGAAGGTTATCGCTGTACTTAACCAGAAAG
GCGGGTCAGGCAAGACGACCATCGCAACCCATCTAGCCCGCGCCCTGCAACTCGCCGGGGCCGATGTTCT
GTTAGTCGATTCCGATCCCCAGGGCAGTGCCCGCGATTGGGCGGCCGTGCGGGAAGATCAACCGCTAACC
GTTGTCGGCATCGACCGCCCGACGATTGACCGCGACGTGAAGGCCATCGGCCGGCGCGACTTCGTAGTGA
TCGACGGAGCGCCCCAGGCGGCGGACTTGGCTGTGTCCGCGATCAAGGCAGCCGACTTCGTGCTGATTCC
GGTGCAGCCAAGCCCTTACGACATATGGGCCACCGCCGACCTGGTGGAGCTGGTTAAGCAGCGCATTGAG
GTCACGGATGGAAGGCTACAAGCGGCCTTTGTCGTGTCGCGGGCGATCAAAGGCACGCGCATCGGCGGTG
AGGTTGCCGAGGCGCTGGCCGGGTACGAGCTGCCCATTCTTGAGTCCCGTATCACGCAGCGCGTGAGCTA
CCCAGGCACTGCCGCCGCCGGCACAACCGTTCTTGAATCAGAACCCGAGGGCGACGCTGCCCGCGAGGTC
CAGGCGCTGGCCGCTGAAATTAAATCAAAACTCATTTGAGTTAATGAGGTAAAGAGAAAATGAGCAAAAG
CACAAACACGCTAAGTGCCGGCCGTCCGAGCGCACGCAGCAGCAAGGCTGCAACGTTGGCCAGCCTGGCA
GACACGCCAGCCATGAAGCGGGTCAACTTTCAGTTGCCGGCGGAGGATCACACCAAGCTGAAGATGTACG
CGGTACGCCAAGGCAAGACCATTACCGAGCTGCTATCTGAATACATCGCGCAGCTACCAGAGTAAATGAG
CAAATGAATAAATGAGTAGATGAATTTTAGCGGCTAAAGGAGGCGGCATGGAAAATCAAGAACAACCAGG
CACCGACGCCGTGGAATGCCCCATGTGTGGAGGAACGGGCGGTTGGCCAGGCGTAAGCGGCTGGGTTGCC
TGCCGGCCCTGCAATGGCACTGGAACCCCCAAGCCCGAGGAATCGGCGTGAGCGGTCGCAAACCATCCGG
CCCGGTACAAATCGGCGCGGCGCTGGGTGATGACCTGGTGGAGAAGTTGAAGGCCGCGCAGGCCGCCCAG
CGGCAACGCATCGAGGCAGAAGCACGCCCCGGTGAATCGTGGCAAGCGGCCGCTGATCGAATCCGCAAAG
AATCCCGGCAACCGCCGGCAGCCGGTGCGCCGTCGATTAGGAAGCCGCCCAAGGGCGACGAGCAACCAGA
TTTTTTCGTTCCGATGCTCTATGACGTGGGCACCCGCGATAGTCGCAGCATCATGGACGTGGCCGTTTTC
CGTCTGTCGAAGCGTGACCGACGAGCTGGCGAGGTGATCCGCTACGAGCTTCCAGACGGGCACGTAGAGG
TTTCCGCAGGGCCGGCCGGCATGGCCAGTGTGTGGGATTACGACCTGGTACTGATGGCGGTTTCCCATCT
AACCGAATCCATGAACCGATACCGGGAAGGGAAGGGAGACAAGCCCGGCCGCGTGTTCCGTCCACACGTT
GCGGACGTACTCAAGTTCTGCCGGCGAGCCGATGGCGGAAAGCAGAAAGACGACCTGGTAGAAACCTGCA
TTCGGTTAAACACCACGCACGTTGCCATGCAGCGTACGAAGAAGGCCAAGAACGGCCGCCTGGTGACGGT
ATCCGAGGGTGAAGCCTTGATTAGCCGCTACAAGATCGTAAAGAGCGAAACCGGGCGGCCGGAGTACATC
GAGATCGAGCTAGCTGATTGGATGTACCGCGAGATCACAGAAGGCAAGAACCCGGACGTGCTGACGGTTC
ACCCCGATTACTTTTTGATCGATCCCGGCATCGGCCGTTTTCTCTACCGCCTGGCACGCCGCGCCGCAGG
CAAGGCAGAAGCCAGATGGTTGTTCAAGACGATCTACGAACGCAGTGGCAGCGCCGGAGAGTTCAAGAAG
TTCTGTTTCACCGTGCGCAAGCTGATCGGGTCAAATGACCTGCCGGAGTACGATTTGAAGGAGGAGGCGG
GGCAGGCTGGCCCGATCCTAGTCATGCGCTACCGCAACCTGATCGAGGGCGAAGCATCCGCCGGTTCCTA
ATGTACGGAGCAGATGCTAGGGCAAATTGCCCTAGCAGGGGAAAAAGGTCGAAAAGGTCTCTTTCCTGTG
GATAGCACGTACATTGGGAACCCAAAGCCGTACATTGGGAACCGGAACCCGTACATTGGGAACCCAAAGC
CGTACATTGGGAACCGGTCACACATGTAAGTGACTGATATAAAAGAGAAAAAAGGCGATTTTTCCGCCTA
AAACTCTTTAAAACTTATTAAAACTCTTAAAACCCGCCTGGCCTGTGCATAACTGTCTGGCCAGCGCACA
GCCGAAGAGCTGCAAAAAGCGCCTACCCTTCGGTCGCTGCGCTCCCTACGCCCCGCCGCTTCGCGTCGGC
CTATCGCGGCCGCTGGCCGCTCAAAAATGGCTGGCCTACGGCCAGGCAATCTACCAGGGCGCGGACAAGC
CGCGCCGTCGCCACTCGACCGCCGGCGCCCACATCAAGGCACCCTGCCTCGCGCGTTTCGGTGATGACGG
TGAAAACCTCTGACACATGCAGCTCCCGGAGACGGTCACAGCTTGTCTGTAAGCGGATGCCGGGAGCAGA
CAAGCCCGTCAGGGCGCGTCAGCGGGTGTTGGCGGGTGTCGGGGCGCAGCCATGACCCAGTCACGTAGCG
ATAGCGGAGTGTATACTGGCTTAACTATGCGGCATCAGAGCAGATTGTACTGAGAGTGCACCATATGCGG
TGTGAAATACCGCACAGATGCGTAAGGAGAAAATACCGCATCAGGCGCTCTTCCGCTTCCTCGCTCACTG
ACTCGCTGCGCTCGGTCGTTCGGCTGCGGCGAGCGGTATCAGCTCACTCAAAGGCGGTAATACGGTTATC
CACAGAATCAGGGGATAACGCAGGAAAGAACATGTGAGCAAAAGGCCAGCAAAAGGCCAGGAACCGTAAA
AAGGCCGCGTTGCTGGCGTTTTTCCATAGGCTCCGCCCCCCTGACGAGCATCACAAAAATCGACGCTCAA
GTCAGAGGTGGCGAAACCCGACAGGACTATAAAGATACCAGGCGTTTCCCCCTGGAAGCTCCCTCGTGCG
CTCTCCTGTTCCGACCCTGCCGCTTACCGGATACCTGTCCGCCTTTCTCCCTTCGGGAAGCGTGGCGCTT
TCTCATAGCTCACGCTGTAGGTATCTCAGTTCGGTGTAGGTCGTTCGCTCCAAGCTGGGCTGTGTGCACG
AACCCCCCGTTCAGCCCGACCGCTGCGCCTTATCCGGTAACTATCGTCTTGAGTCCAACCCGGTAAGACA
CGACTTATCGCCACTGGCAGCAGCCACTGGTAACAGGATTAGCAGAGCGAGGTATGTAGGCGGTGCTACA
GAGTTCTTGAAGTGGTGGCCTAACTACGGCTACACTAGAAGGACAGTATTTGGTATCTGCGCTCTGCTGA
AGCCAGTTACCTTCGGAAAAAGAGTTGGTAGCTCTTGATCCGGCAAACAAACCACCGCTGGTAGCGGTGG
TTTTTTTGTTTGCAAGCAGCAGATTACGCGCAGAAAAAAAGGATCTCAAGAAGATCCTTTGATCTTTTCT
ACGGGGTCTGACGCTCAGTGGAACGAAAACTCACGTTAAGGGATTTTGGTCATGCATTCTAGGTACTAAA
ACAATTCATCCAGTAAAATATAATATTTTATTTTCTCCCAATCAGGCTTGATCCCCAGTAAGTCAAAAAA
TAGCTCGACATACTGTTCTTCCCCGATATCCTCCCTGATCGACCGGACGCAGAAGGCAATGTCATACCAC
TTGTCCGCCCTGCCGCTTCTCCCAAGATCAATAAAGCCACTTACTTTGCCATCTTTCACAAAGATGTTGC
TGTCTCCCAGGTCGCCGTGGGAAAAGACAAGTTCCTCTTCGGGCTTTTCCGTCTTTAAAAAATCATACAG
CTCGCGCGGATCTTTAAATGGAGTGTCTTCTTCCCAGTTTTCGCAATCCACATCGGCCAGATCGTTATTC
AGTAAGTAATCCAATTCGGCTAAGCGGCTGTCTAAGCTATTCGTATAGGGACAATCCGATATGTCGATGG
AGTGAAAGAGCCTGATGCACTCCGCATACAGCTCGATAATCTTTTCAGGGCTTTGTTCATCTTCATACTC
TTCCGAGCAAAGGACGCCATCGGCCTCACTCATGAGCAGATTGCTCCAGCCATCATGCCGTTCAAAGTGC
AGGACCTTTGGAACAGGCAGCTTTCCTTCCAGCCATAGCATCATGTCCTTTTCCCGTTCCACATCATAGG
TGGTCCCTTTATACCGGCTGTCCGTCATTTTTAAATATAGGTTTTCATTTTCTCCCACCAGCTTATATAC
CTTAGCAGGAGACATTCCTTCCGTATCTTTTACGCAGCGGTATTTTTCGATCAGTTTTTTCAATTCCGGT
GATATTCTCATTTTAGCCATTTATTATTTCCTTCCTCTTTTCTACAGTATTTAAAGATACCCCAAGAAGC
TAATTATAACAAGACGAACTCCAATTCACTGTTCCTTGCATTCTAAAACCTTAAATACCAGAAAACAGCT
TTTTCAAAGTTGTTTTCAAAGTTGGCGTATAACATAGTATCGACGGAGCCGATTTTGAAACCGCGGTGAT
CACAGGCAGCAACGCTCTGTCATCGTTACAATCAACATGCTACCCTCCGCGAGATCATCCGTGTTTCAAA
CCCGGCAGCTTAGTTGCCGTTCTTCCGAATAGCATCGGTAACATGAGCAAAGTCTGCCGCCTTACAACGG
CTCTCCCGCTGACGCCGTCCCGGACTGATGGGCTGCCTGTATCGAGTGGTGATTTTGTGCCGAGCTGCCG
GTCGGGGAGCTGTTGGCTGGCTGGTGGCAGGATATATTGTGGTGTAAACAAATTGACGCTTAGACAACTT
AATAACACATTGCGGACGTTTTTAATGTACTGAATTAACGCCGAATTAATTCGAGCTCGGATCTGATAAT
TTATTTGAAAATTCATAAGAAAAGCAAACGTTACATGAATTGATGAAACAATACAAAGACAGATAAAGCC
ACGCACATTTAGGATATTGGCCGAGATTACTGAATATTGAGTAAGATCACGGAATTTCTGACAGGAGCAT
GTCTTCAATTCAGCCCAAATGGCAGTTGAAATACTCAAACCGCCCCATATGCAGGAGCGGATCATTCATT
GTTTGTTTGGTTGCCTTTGCCAACATGGGAGTCCAAGATTCTGCAGTCAAATCTCGGTGACGGGCAGGAC
CGGACGGGGCGGTACCGGCAGGCTGAAGTCCAGCTGCCAGAAACCCACGTCATGCCAGTTCCCGTGCTTG
AAGCCGGCCGCCCGCAGCATGCCGCGGGGGGCATATCCGAGCGCCTCGTGCATGCGCACGCTCGGGTCGT
TGGGCAGCCCGATGACAGCGACCACGCTCTTGAAGCCCTGTGCCTCCAGGGACTTCAGCAGGTGGGTGTA
GAGCGTGGAGCCCAGTCCCGTCCGCTGGTGGCGGGGGGAGACGTACACGGTCGACTCGGCCGTCCAGTCG
TAGGCGTTGCGTGCCTTCCAGGGGCCCGCGTAGGCGATGCCGGCGACCTCGCCGTCCACCTCGGCGACGA
GCCAGGGATAGCGCTCCCGCAGACGGACGAGGTCGTCCGTCCACTCCTGCGGTTCCTGCGGCTCGGTACG
GAAGTTGACCGTGCTTGTCTCGATGTAGTGGTTGACGATGGTGCAGACCGCCGGCATGTCCGCCTCGGTG
GCACGGCGGATGTCGGCCGGGCGTCGTTCTGGGCTCATCGATTCGATTTGGTGTATCGAGATTGGTTATG
AAATTCAGATGCTAGTGTAATGTATTGGTAATTTGGGAAGATATAATAGGAAGCAAGGCTATTTATCCAT
TTCTGAAAAGGCGAAATGGCGTCACCGCGAGCGTCACGCGCATTCCGTTCTTGCTGTAAAGCGTTGTTTG
GTACACTTTTGACTAGCGAGGCTTGGCGTGTCAGCGTATCTATTCAAAAGTCGTTAATGGCTGCGGATCA
AGAAAAAGTTGGAATAGAAACAGAATACCCGCGAAATTCAGGCCCGGTTGCCATGTCCTACACGCCGAAA
TAAACGACCAAATTAGTAGAAAAATAAAAACTGACTCGGATACTTACGTCACGTCTTGCGCACTGATTTG
AAAAATCTCAGAATTCATGGATCCTAGGTGAGTCTAGAGAGTTAATTAAGTTTGCAAGCAGCAGATTACG
CGCAGAAAAAAAGGATCTCAAGGAGATCCTTTGGATCACAAAAAAAAAGCCCGCTCATTAGGCGGGTTAA
ATTCCCGGGTACTGCAGCCGATTCATTAATGCAGGTTAACCTGGCTTATCGAAATTAATACGACTCACTA
TAGGGAGACCGGCAGATCTGATCCCTACTCCAAAAATGTCAAAGATACAGTCTCAGAAGACCAAAGGGCT
AT
