>Addgene plasmid #84142 | pFGC5941-PacI-ath-STTM775 | depositor partial sequence | sequence record 160698 | STTM
TGGCACTGCTAGCTAACATCGAAAAGTTGTTGTTGTTATGGTCTAATTTAAATATGGTCTAAAGAAGAAG
AATTGGCACTGCTCTAAGACATCGAA
